>Addgene plasmid #89382 | E1b-GFP-Tol2-Gateway dre SE-zic2a M | addgene full sequence | sequence record 175420 | Addgene NGS Result
ACAAGTTTGTACAAAAAAGCTGAACGAGAAACGTAAAATGATATAAATATCAATATATTAAATTAGATTT
TGCATAAAAAACAGACTACATAATACTGTAAAACACAACATATCCAGTCACTATGGCGGCCGCATTAGGC
ACCCCAGGCTTTACACTTTATGCTTCCGGCTCGTATAATGTGTGGATTTTGAGTTAGGATCCGTCGAGAT
TTTCAGGAGCTAAGGAAGCTAAAATGGAGAAAAAAATCACTGGATATACCACCGTTGATATATCCCAATG
GCATCGTAAAGAACATTTTGAGGCATTTCAGTCAGTTGCTCAATGTACCTATAACCAGACCGTTCAGCTG
GATATTACGGCCTTTTTAAAGACCGTAAAGAAAAATAAGCACAAGTTTTATCCGGCCTTTATTCACATTC
TTGCCCGCCTGATGAATGCTCATCCGGAATTCCGTATGGCAATGAAAGACGGTGAGCTGGTGATATGGGA
TAGTGTTCACCCTTGTTACACCGTTTTCCATGAGCAAACTGAAACGTTTTCATCGCTCTGGAGTGAATAC
CACGACGATTTCCGGCAGTTTCTACACATATATTCGCAAGATGTGGCGTGTTACGGTGAAAACCTGGCCT
ATTTCCCTAAAGGGTTTATTGAGAATATGTTTTTCGTCTCAGCCAATCCCTGGGTGAGTTTCACCAGTTT
TGATTTAAACGTGGCCAATATGGACAACTTCTTCGCCCCCGTTTTCACCATGGGCAAATATTATACGCAA
GGCGACAAGGTGCTGATGCCGCTGGCGATTCAGGTTCATCATGCCGTTTGTGATGGCTTCCATGTCGGCA
GAATGCTTAATGAATTACAACAGTACTGCGATGAGTGGCAGGGCGGGGCGTAAACGCGTGGATCCGGCTT
ACTAAAAGCCAGATAACAGTATGCGTATTTGCGCGCTGATTTTTGCGGTATAAGAATATATACTGATATG
TATACCCGAAGTATGTCAAAAAGAGGTATGCTATGAAGCAGCGTATTACAGTGACAGTTGACAGCGACAG
CTATCAGTTGCTCAAGGCATATATGATGTCAATATCTCCGGTCTGGTAAGCACAACCATGCAGAATGAAG
CCCGTCGTCTGCGTGCCGAACGCTGGAAAGCGGAAAATCAGGAAGGGATGGCTGAGGTCGCCCGGTTTAT
TGAAATGAACGGCTCTTTTGCTGACGAGAACAGGGGCTGGTGAAATGCAGTTTAAGGTTTACACCTATAA
AAGAGAGAGCCGTTATCGTCTGTTTGTGGATGTACAGAGTGATATTATTGACACGCCCGGGCGACGGATG
GTGATCCCCCTGGCCAGTGCACGTCTGCTGTCAGATAAAGTCTCCCGTGAACTTTACCCGGTGGTGCATA
TCGGGGATGAAAGCTGGCGCATGATGACCACCGATATGGCCAGTGTGCCGGTCTCCGTTATCGGGGAAGA
AGTGGCTGATCTCAGCCACCGCGAAAATGACATCAAAAACGCCATTAACCTGATGTTCTGGGGAATATAA
ATGTCAGGCTCCCTTATACACAGCCAGTCTGCAGGTCGACCATAGTGACTGGATATGTTGTGTTTTACAG
TATTATGTAGTCTGTTTTTTATGCAAAATCTAATTTAATATATTGATATTTATATCATTTTACGTTTCTC
GTTCAGCTTTCTTGTACAAAGTGGTGATATCAAGATCTGCTCTTCAAGCCCTGATCTAGTGGACCACAAA
GAACCTCAAAAAACCAAAACTAAGAACCCCAATGGAGAACTCAAAAATTTAAATGATTTTTTCTTCAATC
AAAAATTTATGTTTTTAATTACTGATACCATTCAACATGGATATTTGTTCACATAAAGTCTATATTTCCA
TTGTAATTGCAGGGAGGAAAAGGCTCTGCACTGTTAATTCTAGTTATGGTGAGCTATAGATTATGGAAAT
TATTGTAAGGAAGAATTAATTATTTAACAAAACTAGAAACAACAAAACCACAGCAGGGGGCAATGCAGCA
CACCAGAGAGAAGGGCCGTTCTTATGTTAAGTGAGATTATTCTGCCTTGCTGAAATATGGTATGAAAATA
CCATATGAAATTGGCTAACGCCTCCAAAGCCTCCATGCATACTGACTGCACAGCAATAAGATTTTATTTA
GTCTTCACAAATAAAAAAACTAAGAAGCTAAGTGACAACAAAATAAAAAAATGCTTTCTGAATTCTGAGT
GCATTAATGTGTCTCGCAGATTTAATTTGTAGGCTTAATAACGTAATTAACATAATTAATATTTAATCCA
CACTTCATTGATTTTAAAATATGCATTTCAAAAGGATACCTCGCCCAAAAATAATTAAAATTCTGTAATT
ATTTAGCAACCTTCATGCAGTTTCAAACCTTCATGGAAAACGACAATATTTTCAAGAAGATTAGTCATGA
AGGTAAAATATAACATTCTACAATGTACCATTTATATAACAATATGTTCCGTTGGGGATAAAATCTAAAC
TTTTAAACTATTTAATAACAGCTAAATAATAGCTCAATTTCTTTTATTTAATGAAACATCCATTCAATTT
ATTGGACACACAAGGGTGTATCAGCTGGATTTAACAATAGAACTCAGGTAAGCCAGATTTTTAGAGCTGC
ATTTCCATGTCTCAAAAAAAAAGGCTGTTAATTAGGGTCATTTATGTTAATTGTGTGCTGGATCCTAATG
TCATACCAATCATACATGCTCTTCCATCACAGCTGTGTTCTCCACAAAAGGCTGAATAACAGACACTGTA
AAACGTCCTCTGCAAATATTTATAAAGTCTCACATCACAGCTCAGAATTCAGGCAGAGACATATTTTCCT
AATGCGTCCAAATATTTCCACAGTGCGCAACATTTAGTCTATTGATCTCTGGCTCGGTGGATTTAAAAAA
TGTACGAATTGTTGGCCACATTTCAAAAGCATATTCTCAGTCACATACTGCTTGTCTTTCCCCCCCACTT
TGCTTAGACTGCAAACTCTAGTCCTAATGAAGGCTTTGCCACTTGTAATTGTTTGATTTATTTCTTGTCA
CATTTTAATTATGTACTAAATTAGCAAAAGTTGTACTGCATTTGTATATTTTTTCCCTTGATTACGTCAC
TATAATCCACTGGCAGATGGATCTCATTATCATGGCTCAAACAAAATACTGATTAGATTATCAAAAAGTG
ACAATTGTTCTTTAATAGTGCCAGAAATATTTTGTCTAAATCATACAGATACACCAGTTGACACGTTTAT
GTCAGAATATCAGTTTTAATTGTGCAGGAAATTGTTTAATCAAATGGGGTTTTCCTCTCATTAGATTTAA
ACCATCGTATTGAAAAATGCTGTTGAATATCTGCAACATTTCATATTCTGACTCATATTGCCTTTTGTTT
GAAAAAGAAAAACATCAGGTCAATCCTTCACATGCCAACAGATCTCTCGACTCTAGAGGGTATATAATGG
ATCCCATCGCGTCTCAGCCTCACTTTGAGCTCCTCCACACGAATTTCGACCGATCCTGAGAACTTCAGGG
TGAGTTTGGGGACCCTTGATTGTTCTTTCTTTTTCGCTATTGTAAAATTCATGTTATATGGAGGGGGCAA
AGTTTTCAGGGTGTTGTTTAGAATGGGAAGATGTCCCTTGTATCACCATGGACCCTCATGATAATTTTGT
TTCTTTCACTTTCTACTCTGTTGACAACCATTGTCTCCTCTTATTTTCTTTTCATTTTCTGTAACTTTTT
CGTTAAACTTTAGCTTGCATTTGTAACGAATTTTTAAATTCACTTTTGTTTATTTGTCAGATTGTAAGTA
CTTTCTCTAATCACTTTTTTTTCAAGGCAATCAGGGTATATTATATTGTACTTCAGCACAGTTTTAGAGA
ACAATTGTTATAATTAAATGATAAGGTAGAATATTTCTGCATATAAATTCTGGCTGGCGTGGAAATATTC
TTATTGGTAGAAACAACTACACCCTGGTCATCATCCTGCCTTTCTCTTTATGGTTACAATGATATACACT
GTTTGAGATGAGGATAAAATACTCTGAGTCCAAACCGGGCCCCTCTGCTAACCATGTTCATGCCTTCTTC
TCTTTCCTACAGCTCCTGGGCAACGTGCTGGTTGTTGTGCTGTCTCATCATTTTGGCAAAGAATTCCTCG
ACGGATCCACCGGTCGCCACCATGGTGAGCAAGGGCGAGGAGCTGTTCACCGGGGTGGTGCCCATCCTGG
TCGAGCTGGACGGCGACGTAAACGGCCACAAGTTCAGCGTGTCCGGCGAGGGCGAGGGCGATGCCACCTA
CGGCAAGCTGACCCTGAAGTTCATCTGCACCACCGGCAAGCTGCCCGTGCCCTGGCCCACCCTCGTGACC
ACCCTGACCTACGGCGTGCAGTGCTTCAGCCGCTACCCCGACCACATGAAGCAGCACGACTTCTTCAAGT
CCGCCATGCCCGAAGGCTACGTCCAGGAGCGCACCATCTTCTTCAAGGACGACGGCAACTACAAGACCCG
CGCCGAGGTGAAGTTCGAGGGCGACACCCTGGTGAACCGCATCGAGCTGAAGGGCATCGACTTCAAGGAG
GACGGCAACATCCTGGGGCACAAGCTGGAGTACAACTACAACAGCCACAACGTCTATATCATGGCCGACA
AGCAGAAGAACGGCATCAAGGTGAACTTCAAGATCCGCCACAACATCGAGGACGGCAGCGTGCAGCTCGC
CGACCACTACCAGCAGAACACCCCCATCGGCGACGGCCCCGTGCTGCTGCCCGACAACCACTACCTGAGC
ACCCAGTCCGCCCTGAGCAAAGACCCCAACGAGAAGCGCGATCACATGGTCCTGCTGGAGTTCGTGACCG
CCGCCGGGATCACTCTCGGCATGGACGAGCTGTACAAGTAAAGCGGCCGCCACCGCGGTGGAGCTCGAAT
TAATTCATCGATGATGATCCAGACATGATAAGATACATTGATGAGTTTGGACAAACCACAACTAGAATGC
AGTGAAAAAAATGCTTTATTTGTGAAATTTGTGATGCTATTGCTTTATTTGTAACCATTATAAGCTGCAA
TAAACAAGTTAACAACAACAATTGCATTCATTTTATGTTTCAGGTTCAGGGGGAGGTGTGGGAGGTTTTT
TAAAGCAAGTAAAACCTCTACAAATGTGGTATGGCTGATTATGATCCTCTAGATCAGATCCGAAGATACG
GCCACGGGTGCTCTTGATCCTGTGGCTGATTTTGGACTGTGCTGCTCGCAGCTGCTGATGAATCACATAC
TTCCTCCATTTTCTTCCACTGATTGACTGTTATAATTTCCCTAATTTCCAGGTCAAGGTGCTGTGCATTG
TGGTAATAGATGTGACATGACGTCACTTCCAAAGGACCAATGAACATGTCTGACCAATTTCATATAATGT
GAAAACGATTTTCATAGGCAGAATAAATAACATTTAAATTAAACTGGGCATCAGCGCAATTCAATTGGTT
TGGTAATAGCAAGGGAAAATAGAATGAAGTGATCTCCAAAAAATAAGTACTTTTTGACTGTAAATAAAAT
TGTAAGGAGTAAAAAGTACTTTTTTTTCTAAAAAAATGTAATTAAGTAAAAGTAAAAGTATTGATTTTTA
ATTGTACTCAAGTAAAGTAAAAATCCCCAAAAATAATACTTAAGTACAGTAATCAAGTAAAATTACTCAA
GTACTTTACACCTCTGGTTCTTGACCCCCTACCTTCAGCAAGCCCAGCAGATCCACTAGTTCTAGAGCGG
CCGCCACCGCGGTGGAGCTCCAGCTTTTGTTCCCTTTAGTGAGGGTTAATTGCGCGCTTGGCGTAATCAT
GGTCATAGCTGTTTCCTGTGTGAAATTGTTATCCGCTCACAATTCCACACAACATACGAGCCGGAAGCAT
AAAGTGTAAAGCCTGGGGTGCCTAATGAGTGAGCTAACTCACATTAATTGCGTTGCGCTCACTGCCCGCT
TTCCAGTCGGGAAACCTGTCGTGCCAGCTGCATTAATGAATCGGCCAACGCGCGGGGAGAGGCGGTTTGC
GTATTGGGCGCTCTTCCGCTTCCTCGCTCACTGACTCGCTGCGCTCGGTCGTTCGGCTGCGGCGAGCGGT
ATCAGCTCACTCAAAGGCGGTAATACGGTTATCCACAGAATCAGGGGATAACGCAGGAAAGAACATGTGA
GCAAAAGGCCAGCAAAAGGCCAGGAACCGTAAAAAGGCCGCGTTGCTGGCGTTTTTCCATAGGCTCCGCC
CCCCTGACGAGCATCACAAAAATCGACGCTCAAGTCAGAGGTGGCGAAACCCGACAGGACTATAAAGATA
CCAGGCGTTTCCCCCTGGAAGCTCCCTCGTGCGCTCTCCTGTTCCGACCCTGCCGCTTACCGGATACCTG
TCCGCCTTTCTCCCTTCGGGAAGCGTGGCGCTTTCTCATAGCTCACGCTGTAGGTATCTCAGTTCGGTGT
AGGTCGTTCGCTCCAAGCTGGGCTGTGTGCACGAACCCCCCGTTCAGCCCGACCGCTGCGCCTTATCCGG
TAACTATCGTCTTGAGTCCAACCCGGTAAGACACGACTTATCGCCACTGGCAGCAGCCACTGGTAACAGG
ATTAGCAGAGCGAGGTATGTAGGCGGTGCTACAGAGTTCTTGAAGTGGTGGCCTAACTACGGCTACACTA
GAAGAACAGTATTTGGTATCTGCGCTCTGCTGAAGCCAGTTACCTTCGGAAAAAGAGTTGGTAGCTCTTG
ATCCGGCAAACAAACCACCGCTGGTAGCGGTGGTTTTTTTGTTTGCAAGCAGCAGATTACGCGCAGAAAA
AAAGGATCTCAAGAAGATCCTTTGATCTTTTCTACGGGGTCTGACGCTCAGTGGAACGAAAACTCACGTT
AAGGGATTTTGGTCATGAGATTATCAAAAAGGATCTTCACCTAGATCCTTTTAAATTAAAAATGAAGTTT
TAAATCAATCTAAAGTATATATGAGTAAACTTGGTCTGACAGTTACCAATGCTTAATCAGTGAGGCACCT
ATCTCAGCGATCTGTCTATTTCGTTCATCCATAGTTGCCTGACTCCCCGTCGTGTAGATAACTACGATAC
GGGAGGGCTTACCATCTGGCCCCAGTGCTGCAATGATACCGCGAGACCCACGCTCACCGGCTCCAGATTT
ATCAGCAATAAACCAGCCAGCCGGAAGGGCCGAGCGCAGAAGTGGTCCTGCAACTTTATCCGCCTCCATC
CAGTCTATTAATTGTTGCCGGGAAGCTAGAGTAAGTAGTTCGCCAGTTAATAGTTTGCGCAACGTTGTTG
CCATTGCTACAGGCATCGTGGTGTCACGCTCGTCGTTTGGTATGGCTTCATTCAGCTCCGGTTCCCAACG
ATCAAGGCGAGTTACATGATCCCCCATGTTGTGCAAAAAAGCGGTTAGCTCCTTCGGTCCTCCGATCGTT
GTCAGAAGTAAGTTGGCCGCAGTGTTATCACTCATGGTTATGGCAGCACTGCATAATTCTCTTACTGTCA
TGCCATCCGTAAGATGCTTTTCTGTGACTGGTGAGTACTCAACCAAGTCATTCTGAGAATAGTGTATGCG
GCGACCGAGTTGCTCTTGCCCGGCGTCAATACGGGATAATACCGCGCCACATAGCAGAACTTTAAAAGTG
CTCATCATTGGAAAACGTTCTTCGGGGCGAAAACTCTCAAGGATCTTACCGCTGTTGAGATCCAGTTCGA
TGTAACCCACTCGTGCACCCAACTGATCTTCAGCATCTTTTACTTTCACCAGCGTTTCTGGGTGAGCAAA
AACAGGAAGGCAAAATGCCGCAAAAAAGGGAATAAGGGCGACACGGAAATGTTGAATACTCATACTCTTC
CTTTTTCAATATTATTGAAGCATTTATCAGGGTTATTGTCTCATGAGCGGATACATATTTGAATGTATTT
AGAAAAATAAACAAATAGGGGTTCCGCGCACATTTCCCCGAAAAGTGCCACCTAAATTGTAAGCGTTAAT
ATTTTGTTAAAATTCGCGTTAAATTTTTGTTAAATCAGCTCATTTTTTAACCAATAGGCCGAAATCGGCA
AAATCCCTTATAAATCAAAAGAATAGACCGAGATAGGGT
[37 nt withheld, positions 8160-8196]
AAAGAACGTGGACTCCAACGTCAAAGG
[49 nt withheld, positions 8224-8272]
T
[91 nt withheld, positions 8274-8364]
G
[124 nt withheld, positions 8366-8489]
CCCATTCGCCATTCAGGCTGCGCAACTGTTGGGAAGGGCGATCGGTGCGGGCCTCTTCGCTATTACGCCA
GCTGGCGAAAGGGGGATGTGCTGCAAGGCGATTAAGTTGGGTAACGCCAGGGTTTTCCCAGTCACGACGT
TGTAAAACGACGGCCAGTGAGCGCGCGTAATACGACTCACTATAGGGCGAATTGGGTACCAAATAGTAGG
AATTACCCACCTGTACAAGTGCTGAAAACTTGGATGAATAAGCCCGTTTGCCATTTTCTACTGCTATTTT
AAATCTTTTCTGTATTTGTCTGCATTTGTCTTTACCCTTGAATAAATGTTTTAGTTGTTTTTTTTCAATT
ATGACTGTGTTTAACAGACATTATTACAATAATATGTAATAGTAGTACACACTATTATTATGTAATAGTA
CTTGTTGACTGTATTTGAGAACTGGACCGAGTGAGTGTTACGTCACCCATTCAAAATGACTTACTTCTGG
CTCCAACAAAATGAAGTTAATTCAGTTGCCATTTTTCACTGTATGGACATCGCCGTGTTGGAGCTAGACG
TTGCCAATAAGCAAGAAAGAGCCGAGATGCGTCGAGTCTGAGTCACCGTTCCTATGGCAACCCCTCTAAC
CAATCAGAAGTAAGCTTGTTGGAAGTCCACAGCCTACCACTTGAAAGCGGGCTGCACAAAATCTGTCAAA
CGTTTTGAACGTTGGATGTGAGAGCACATACTTTTATTAAGGCATCTGGTTGGTCAGTTTATAATATCAA
CAACTTGGGCTACAGAAAAGAAAAGTTATTACAGAAATTATGATTAACAAGTACATGTTAAATAAAGATT
TTAATATGAATGCCACCACTGGAGCATTCATGCCATTTGGAGCTTCTTCCTGTTTGGATCACTAGAAGGA
GGAGGTCACTCATTACAGTTCTCATATACAGTCGTTGGTTGGTTGGTTGGTTGGTAGATTGATTGATTGA
TTGATTGATTGATTGATTGATTGATTGATTGATTGATTGATTGATTGATTGATTGATTGATTGGTAGTCA
AAATAAGAAATAATTTCCACAGATTCATTACAGAAATGATTAAATGCATACATAAAAAACTNGGGGGGGG
GGGGATACAACAACACACTTAAGTCACATTTGCCTACGTAAAGAAAAGTAAAGAAAATCAATAGCTATAT
TTTACATCTCCTTTTTTTGCTGTCTTTTAATTAGCCTTGTTTTGCTGTTATCTTGATTGAAACTGTAACT
TCTTCACCTGCTTCTTTTCTTTGTAGGTTTTGCCAGCCCAGAAACAGGCATGGCTGTGCAAGGCCAGAGC
ACCATGCACAATGCGCTGCATGTCTTCATGAACGGCTCAATGTCCTCAGTCCAGGGCTCAGCCAACGACC
CCATCTTCCTCCTTCACCATGCTTTCATTGACAGGTAACAAACACGTCATGACATTAGACTGCACAGTTT
TTGACAAAGTTCATACAATCTGTTGTTTATAGCTGCTACAATTAGTGAAGTTTGTGAATGTACTTGGATG
AGCAGCGAAAGATCAATTGAGATCAATTGTTAGAGTTTGGTTGCCCTGCAGAGCAAAGAACAAAAAATAA
TCTGGTGGCTTTACTGCGTGAGGTTATTATTGGTGGAATAGAAACACAAAACATAATTGCATTTATTTGT
TTAATTTTTTATCTTATCTTAACTTTCATCTTGCATATTTGTTTCTTACATCATTTCTAGCATCTTTGAG
CGCTGGCTAAGAACTCATCAGCCTCCCCGGTCCATCTACCCACGTACCAATGCACCAATTGGCCACAATG
ACGGCTACTACATGGTGCCATTCCTTCCTCTTTATAGGAATGGAGACTACCTCCTGTCCAACAATGCTCT
TGGATACGAGTACGCCTACCTGTTGGACCCAGGTCATTGCACAACACCAGAAATGCCCTCTGATCTGCAA
AAGACGTGAATATCTGTTCAGACACCCATATCCACTCTGTTCCACACAGGTCAGAGGTTTGTCCAGGAGT
TCTTGACAGAGGTGTAAAAAGTACTCAAAAATTTTACTCAAGTGAAAGTACAAGTACTTAGGGAAAATTT
TACTCAATTAAAAGTAAAAGTATCTGGCTAGAATCTTACTTGAGTAAAAGTAAAAAAGTACTCCATTAAA
ATTGTACTTGAGTATTAAGGAAGTAAAAGTAAAAGCAAGAAAGAAAACTAGAGATTCTTGTTTAAGCTTT
TAATCTCAAAAAACATTAAATGAAATGCATACAAGGTTTTATCCTGCTTTAGAACTGTTTGTATTTAATT
ATCAAACTATAAGACAGACAATCTAATGCCAGTACACGCTACTCAAAGTTGTAAAACCTCAGATTTAACT
TCAGTAGAAGCTGATTCTCAAAATTGTTAGTGTCAAGCCTAGCTCTTTTGGGGCTGAAAAGCAATCCTGC
AGTGCTGAAAAGCCTCTCACAGGCAGCCGATGCGGGAAGAGGTGTATTAGTCTTGATAGAGAGGCTGCAA
ATAGCAGGAAACGTGAGCAGAGACTCCCTGGTGTCTGAAACACAGGCCAGATGGGCCCTCGAGGATATC
Features (pLannotate 1.2.2; 25 found; start..end, strand, type, name):
      1..125     +  protein_bind   attR1: mutant version of attR; recombination site for the Gateway® LR reaction LR Clonase™
    150..180     +  promoter       lac UV5 promoter: E. coli lac promoter with an "up" mutation
    204..233     +  promoter       cat promoter (fragment): promoter of the E. coli cat gene encoding chloramphenicol acetyltransferase
    234..893     +  CDS            CmR: chloramphenicol acetyltransferase; cat; confers resistance to chloramphenicol
   1072..1230    +  CDS            ccdA (fragment): CCDA_ECO57 - Also known as H, letA. Experimental evidence at protein level: Swiss-Prot protein existence level 1. Antitoxin component of a type II toxin-antitoxin (TA) system which inhibits the post-segregational killing (PSK) of plasmid-free cells, also referred to as a plasmid addiction system. Binds to and blocks the activity of CcdB; will also remove bound CcdB protein from the CcdB-GyrA complex by forming a CcdA-CcdB complex, a process termed rejuvenation. Functions as a transcriptional corepressor for the ccdAB operon, repression also requires CcdB (By similarity). From Escherichia coli
   1235..1537    +  CDS            ccdB: CCDB_ECOLI - Also known as G, letB, letD. Experimental evidence at protein level: Swiss-Prot protein existence level 1. Toxic component of a type II toxin-antitoxin (TA) system, functioning in plasmid maintainence. Responsible for the post- segregational killing (PSK) of plasmid-free cells, also referred to as a plasmid addiction system. Half-life of over 2 hours. Cell killing by CcdB is accompanied by filamentation, defects in chromosome and plasmid segregation, defects in cell division, formation of anucleate cells, decreased DNA synthesis and plasmid loss. Interferes with the activity of DN
   1581..1705    -  protein_bind   attR2: mutant version of attR; recombination site for the Gateway® LR reaction LR Clonase™
   3484..3501    +  promoter       minP (fragment): minimal TATA-box promoter with low basal activity
   3570..4142    +  intron         β-globin intron: intron from rabbit β-globin gene
   4222..4941    +  CDS            EGFP: the original enhanced GFP (Yang et al., 1996) mammalian codon-optimized
   4942..4966    -  misc_feature   MCS (fragment): pBluescript multiple cloning site
   4986..5120    -  polyA_signal   SV40 poly(A) signal: SV40 polyadenylation signal
   5143..5226    -  CDS            large T antigen (fragment): large T antigen from SV40 (simian virus 40)
   5790..5830    -  misc_feature   MCS (fragment): pBluescript multiple cloning site
   5843..5861    -  promoter       T3 promoter: promoter for bacteriophage T3 RNA polymerase
   5904..5926    -  protein_bind   lac operator (fragment): The lac repressor binds to the lac operator to inhibit transcription in E. coli. This inhibition can be relieved by adding lactose or isopropyl-β-D-thiogalactopyranoside (IPTG). lac repressor encoded by lacI
   5930..5960    -  promoter       lac promoter: promoter for the E. coli lac operon
   5975..5996    -  protein_bind   CAP binding site: CAP binding activates transcription in the presence of cAMP. E. coli catabolite activator protein
   6009..6101    -  CDS            lacI (fragment): lac repressor; lacI; The lac repressor binds to the lac operator to inhibit transcription in E. coli. This inhibition can be relieved by adding lactose or isopropyl-β-D-thiogalactopyranoside (IPTG).
   6284..6872    -  rep_origin     ori: high-copy-number ColE1/pMB1/pBR322/pUC origin of replication
   7043..7903    -  CDS            AmpR: β-lactamase; bla; confers resistance to ampicillin, carbenicillin, and related antibiotics
   7904..8008    -  promoter       AmpR promoter: bla
   8061..8489    -  rep_origin     f1 ori (sequence partly withheld): f1 bacteriophage origin of replication; arrow indicates direction of (+) strand synthesis
   8494..8649    -  CDS            lacZα (fragment): LacZα fragment of β-galactosidase; lacZ fragment
   8657..8675    +  promoter       T7 promoter: promoter for bacteriophage T7 RNA polymerase
