[The description below was written by a language model from this plasmid's Addgene catalogue record and pLannotate feature annotations shown in this document.]
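Description:
E1b-GFP-Tol2-Gateway dre SE-zic2a M is a Tol2 transposon-based enhancer-reporter plasmid for zebrafish. It was made by inserting a 1,752 bp segment of the zebrafish zic2a super-enhancer into the E1b-GFP-Tol2-Gateway backbone by Gibson assembly, giving a construct of about 11.1 kb. It replicates in E. coli from a high-copy ColE1/pUC origin, carries an f1 origin and pBluescript-derived remnants (lac promoter/operator, lacZα fragment, T3 and T7 promoters), and is selected with ampicillin (AmpR) and chloramphenicol.

The reporter unit consists of a minimal TATA-box promoter (annotated as a minP fragment, corresponding by the backbone name to the E1b minimal promoter), a rabbit β-globin intron, EGFP and an SV40 polyadenylation signal. Because the minimal promoter has low basal activity, GFP expression should depend on regulatory activity supplied by the nearby test fragment. The Gateway destination cassette remains intact: attR1 and attR2 still flank the chloramphenicol resistance gene and ccdB toxin gene, so the super-enhancer piece was added alongside the cassette rather than exchanged for it by LR recombination. This explains the dual antibiotic selection and the need for a ccdB-tolerant strain.

The insert itself is not annotated. It most plausibly lies in the roughly 1.8 kb unannotated stretch between attR2 and the minimal promoter, though the feature table does not confirm this. The Tol2 transposon arms implied by the backbone name are also not called by the annotation and probably sit in other unannotated regions. In such vectors they allow transposase-mediated genomic integration. The stated purpose is a reporter assay of one region of a zebrafish super-enhancer. The "M" in the name may denote a particular sub-region, but the record does not define it.
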