Addgene plasmid #89382: E1b-GFP-Tol2-Gateway dre SE-zic2a M
Purpose: Vector for reporter assay of one zebrafish super-enhancer region
Depositing lab: Alena Shkumatava. Depositing organization: Institut Curie. Publication: Comparative analyses of super-enhancers reveal conserved elements in vertebrate genomes. Perez-Rico YA, Boeva V, Mallory AC, Bitetti A, Majello S, Barillot E, Shkumatava A. Genome Res. 2017 Feb;27(2):259-268. doi: 10.1101/gr.203679.115. Epub 2016 Dec 13. PubMed 27965291.
Backbone
  Vector backbone: E1b-GFP-Tol2-Gateway
  Backbone manufacturer: Nadav Ahituv lab
  Total vector size (bp): 11079
  Modifications to backbone: Insertion of super-enhancer region
Growth in bacteria
  Bacterial resistance: Chloramphenicol and Ampicillin, 25 & 100 μg/mL
  Growth temperature: 37°C
  Growth strain: ccdB Survival
  Copy number: High Copy
Gene/Insert
  Gene/Insert name: zic2a (alt name: super-enhancer zic2a)
  Species: D. rerio (zebrafish)
  Insert size (bp): 1752
  Entrez Gene: zic2a (a.k.a. cb851, fb26a03, wu:fb26a03, zic2, zic2.1)
  Cloning method: Gibson Cloning
  Sequencing primers: 5′ GCTCTTCAAGCCCTGATCTAGTGG; 3′ GTTGGCATGTGAAGGATTGACC
Terms and licenses: Academic/Nonprofit Terms; Industry Terms: Not Available to Industry
How to cite: E1b-GFP-Tol2-Gateway dre SE-zic2a M was a gift from Alena Shkumatava (Addgene plasmid # 89382 ; http://n2t.net/addgene:89382 ; RRID:Addgene_89382)
